>Addgene plasmid #36790 | TAL2381 | depositor partial sequence | sequence record 45983 | TAL2381 sequence 1538 bps
GAACCTGACCCCAGACCAGGTAGTCGCAATCGCGTCAAACGGAGGGGGAAAGCAAGCCCTGGAAACCGTG
CAAAGGTTGTTGCCGGTCCTTTGTCAAGACCACGGCCTTACACCGGAGCAAGTCGTGGCCATTGCAAATA
ATAACGGTGGCAAACAGGCTCTTGAGACGGTTCAGAGACTTCTCCCAGTTCTCTGTCAAGCCCACGGGCT
GACTCCCGATCAAGTTGTAGCGATTGCGAATAACAATGGAGGGAAACAAGCATTGGAGACTGTCCAACGG
CTCCTTCCCGTGTTGTGTCAAGCCCACGGTTTGACGCCTGCACAAGTGGTCGCCATCGCCTCGAATGGCG
GCGGTAAGCAGGCGCTGGAAACAGTACAGCGCCTGCTGCCTGTACTGTGCCAGGATCATGGACTGACCCC
AGACCAGGTAGTCGCAATCGCGTCACATGACGGGGGAAAGCAAGCCCTGGAAACCGTGCAAAGGTTGTTG
CCGGTCCTTTGTCAAGACCACGGCCTTACACCGGAGCAAGTCGTGGCCATTGCATCCCACGACGGTGGCA
AACAGGCTCTTGAGACGGTTCAGAGACTTCTCCCAGTTCTCTGTCAAGCCCACGGGCTGACTCCCGATCA
AGTTGTAGCGATTGCGTCGCATGACGGAGGGAAACAAGCATTGGAGACTGTCCAACGGCTCCTTCCCGTG
TTGTGTCAAGCCCACGGTTTGACGCCTGCACAAGTGGTCGCCATCGCCAGCCATGATGGCGGTAAGCAGG
CGCTGGAAACAGTACAGCGCCTGCTGCCTGTACTGTGCCAGGATCATGGACTGACCCCAGACCAGGTAGT
CGCAATCGCGTCGAACATTGGGGGAAAGCAAGCCCTGGAAACCGTGCAAAGGTTGTTGCCGGTCCTTTGT
CAAGACCACGGCCTTACACCGGAGCAAGTCGTGGCCATTGCAAGCAACATCGGTGGCAAACAGGCTCTTG
AGACGGTTCAGAGACTTCTCCCAGTTCTCTGTCAAGCCCACGGGCTGACTCCCGATCAAGTTGTAGCGAT
TGCGAATAACAATGGAGGGAAACAAGCATTGGAGACTGTCCAACGGCTCCTTCCCGTGTTGTGTCAAGCC
CACGGTTTGACGCCTGCACAAGTGGTCGCCATCGCCTCGAATGGCGGCGGTAAGCAGGCGCTGGAAACAG
TACAGCGCCTGCTGCCTGTACTGTGCCAGGATCATGGACTGACCCCAGACCAGGTAGTCGCAATCGCGTC
GAACATTGGGGGAAAGCAAGCCCTGGAAACCGTGCAAAGGTTGTTGCCGGTCCTTTGTCAAGACCACGGC
CTTACACCGGAGCAAGTCGTGGCCATTGCATCCCACGACGGTGGCAAACAGGCTCTTGAGACGGTTCAGA
GACTTCTCCCAGTTCTCTGTCAAGCCCACGGGCTGACTCCCGATCAAGTTGTAGCGATTGCGTCCAACGG
TGGAGGGAAACAAGCATTGGAGACTGTCCAACGGCTCCTTCCCGTGTTGTGTCAAGCCCACGGTCTGA
