>Addgene plasmid #36790 | TAL2381 | addgene partial sequence | sequence record 47167 | CMV-F 5'-CGCAAATGGGCGGTAGGCGTG-3'
ACTAGAGAACCCACTGCTTACTGGCTTATCGAAATTAATACGACTCACTATAGGGAGACCCAAGCTGGCT
AGCACCATGGACTACAAAGACCATGACGGTGATTATAAAGATCATGACATCGATTACAAGGATGACGATG
ACAAGATGGCCCCCAAGAAGAAGAGGAAGGTGGGCATTCACCGCGGGGTACCTATGGTGGACTTGAGGAC
ACTCGGTTATTCGCAACAGCAACAGGAGAAAATCAAGCCTAAGGTCAGGAGCACCGTCGCGCAACACCAC
GAGGCGCTTGTGGGGCATGGCTTCACTCATGCGCATATTGTCGCGCTTTCACAGCACCCTGCGGCGCTTG
GGACGGTGGCTGTCAAATACCAAGATATGATTGCGGCCCTGCCCGAAGCCACGCACGAGGCAATTGTAGG
GGTCGGTAAACAGTGGTCGGGAGCGCGAGCACTTGAGGCGCTGCTGACTGTGGCGGGTGAGCTTAGGGGG
CCTCCGCTCCAGCTCGACACCGGGCAGCTGCTGAAGATCGCGAAGAGAGGGGGAGTAACAGCGGTAGAGG
CAGTGCACGCCTGGCGCAATGCGCTCACCGGGGCCCCCTTGAACCTGACCCCAGACCAGGTAGTCGCAAT
CGCGTCAAACGGAGGGGGAAAGCAAGCCCTGGAAACCGTGCAAAGGTTGTT
