[The description below was written by a language model from this plasmid's Addgene catalogue record.]
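Description:
TAL2381 is a mammalian expression plasmid encoding the right-hand monomer of a TALE nuclease (TALEN) pair directed against the human ABL1 gene. It is built on the JDS78 backbone, a roughly 6.4 kb TALEN receiver vector, into which a 1.5 kb array of TAL effector repeats was inserted through BsmBI sites that were destroyed in the cloning. The repeat array was produced by the FLASH assembly method, a high-throughput approach for building custom TALE DNA-binding domains, and it determines the specific ABL1 half-site recognised by the protein. The plasmid is maintained at high copy in E. coli under ampicillin selection; the record does not list the origin of replication or provide a feature table.

The backbone supplies the remaining parts of the nuclease, so the inserted repeats are expressed in frame with an N-terminal 3X FLAG tag and a C-terminal wild-type FokI cleavage domain. Because FokI must dimerise to cut DNA, this construct is intended to be used together with a matching left-hand ABL1 TALEN, so that the two monomers bind opposing half-sites and generate a double-strand break in the intervening spacer. Expression in mammalian cells is driven by the CMV promoter, and the vector type also indicates a T7 promoter that allows in vitro synthesis of TALEN mRNA. The FLAG epitope allows detection of the expressed protein. Typical applications are targeted mutagenesis or genome editing at the endogenous ABL1 locus in human cells. The Entrez entry linked in the record uses mouse-style gene nomenclature even though the stated species is human. The depositor recommends confirming the plasmid's structure by diagnostic restriction digest before use.
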