Addgene plasmid #36790: TAL2381
Depositing lab: Keith Joung. Depositing organization: Massachusetts General Hospital. Publication: FLASH assembly of TALENs for high-throughput genome editing. Reyon D, Tsai SQ, Khayter C, Foden JA, Sander JD, Joung JK. Nat Biotechnol. 2012 Apr 8. doi: 10.1038/nbt.2170. PubMed 22484455.
Backbone
  Vector backbone: JDS78
  Backbone manufacturer: Joung lab (Addgene Plasmid # 32290)
  Backbone size w/o insert (bp): 6447
  Vector type: Mammalian, T7 for in vitro mRNA synthesis
Growth in bacteria
  Bacterial resistance: Ampicillin, 100 μg/mL
  Growth temperature: 37°C
  Growth strain: XL1 Blue
  Copy number: High Copy
Gene/Insert
  Gene/Insert name: ABL1-TALEN_Right (alt name: ABL1)
  Species: H. sapiens (human)
  Insert size (bp): 1538
  Entrez Gene: Abl1 (a.k.a. Abl, E430008G22Rik, c-Abl)
  Promoter: CMV
  Tag / fusion protein: 3X Flag (N terminal on backbone); WT FOKI (C terminal on backbone)
  Cloning method: Restriction Enzyme; 5′ cloning site BsmBI (destroyed during cloning); 3′ cloning site BsmBI (destroyed during cloning)
  Sequencing primers: 5′ CMV-F; 3′ BGH-rev
Terms and licenses: Academic/Nonprofit Terms; Industry Terms: Not Available to Industry
Depositor comments: Target binding site: TTGGTCCCCAAGTACTT It is strongly recommended that users perform a diagnostic digest to verify this plasmid prior to use. For example, a double digest of the plasmid with BamHI and KpnI should result in two bands at 2.2kb and 5.9kb.
How to cite: TAL2381 was a gift from Keith Joung (Addgene plasmid # 36790 ; http://n2t.net/addgene:36790 ; RRID:Addgene_36790)
